>Addgene plasmid #230875 | AiP15385: pAAV-AiE0873m_3xC2-minBG-mScarlet-WPRE3-BGHpA (Alias: CN5385) | addgene full sequence | sequence record 459525 | Addgene NGS Result
CCTGCAGGCAGCTGCGCGCTCGCTCGCTCACTGAGGCCGCCCGGGCGTCGGGCGACCTTTGGTCGCCCGG
CCTCAGTGAGCGAGCGAGCGCGCAGAGAGGGAGTGGCCAACTCCATCACTAGGGGTTCCTGCGGCCGCAC
GCGTCATGGATTTCTCCAAAGCTTTGTAGGGCAGAACTCTGAATGTTTATTTCTCTGATGAATCCTTAAT
GAAAGTGGCCAGCCATCCTGGGGAGAACAAGCCTTAGTTCCCACTGAGAAGGATAGCAAGCAGCATAAGA
GTAGCTGATGTCAAAGGCTATTAATGCAAATGAAAATTATAATTCCTCATCAAGATCTGCTCCCAGACAG
GCTAATCATTGTGCCACCTGTTTACAGAAACACACTGCTAATCAGTCAGTAAAATCTTTTAAGTTTCTGT
GCTTCTCTGTGTACGATTTTTAGCCTCCATGGATTTCTCCAAAGCTTTGTAGGGCAGAACTCTGAATGTT
TATTTCTCTGATGAATCCTTAATGAAAGTGGCCAGCCATCCTGGGGAGAACAAGCCTTAGTTCCCACTGA
GAAGGATAGCAAGCAGCATAAGAGTAGCTGATGTCAAAGGCTATTAATGCAAATGAAAATTATAATTCCT
CATCAAGATCTGCTCCCAGACAGGCTAATCATTGTGCCACCTGTTTACAGAAACACACTGCTAATCAGTC
AGTAAAATCTTTTAAGTTTCTGTGCTTCTCTGTGTACGATTTTTAGCCTCCATGGATTTCTCCAAAGCTT
TGTAGGGCAGAACTCTGAATGTTTATTTCTCTGATGAATCCTTAATGAAAGTGGCCAGCCATCCTGGGGA
GAACAAGCCTTAGTTCCCACTGAGAAGGATAGCAAGCAGCATAAGAGTAGCTGATGTCAAAGGCTATTAA
TGCAAATGAAAATTATAATTCCTCATCAAGATCTGCTCCCAGACAGGCTAATCATTGTGCCACCTGTTTA
CAGAAACACACTGCTAATCAGTCAGTAAAATCTTTTAAGTTTCTGTGCTTCTCTGTGTACGATTTTTAGC
CTCGAGCTCGGGCTGGGCATAAAAGTCAGGGCAGAGCCATCTATTGCTTACATTTGCTTCTGGGATCCAG
ATCTTTCGAAGCTAGCGCCACCATGGTGAGCAAGGGCGAGGCAGTGATCAAGGAGTTCATGCGGTTCAAG
GTGCACATGGAGGGCTCCATGAACGGCCACGAGTTCGAGATCGAGGGCGAGGGCGAGGGCCGCCCCTACG
AGGGCACCCAGACCGCCAAGCTGAAGGTGACCAAGGGTGGCCCCCTGCCCTTCTCCTGGGACATCCTGTC
CCCTCAGTTCATGTACGGCTCCAGGGCCTTCACCAAGCACCCCGCCGACATCCCCGACTACTATAAGCAG
TCCTTCCCCGAGGGCTTCAAGTGGGAGCGCGTGATGAACTTCGAGGACGGCGGCGCCGTGACCGTGACCC
AGGACACCTCCCTGGAGGACGGCACCCTGATCTACAAGGTGAAGCTCCGCGGCACCAACTTCCCTCCTGA
CGGCCCCGTAATGCAGAAGAAGACAATGGGCTGGGAAGCGTCCACCGAGCGGTTGTACCCCGAGGACGGC
GTGCTGAAGGGCGACATTAAGATGGCCCTGCGCCTGAAGGACGGCGGCCGCTACCTGGCGGACTTCAAGA
CCACCTACAAGGCCAAGAAGCCCGTGCAGATGCCCGGCGCCTACAACGTCGACCGCAAGTTGGACATCAC
CTCCCACAACGAGGACTACACCGTGGTGGAACAGTACGAACGCTCCGAGGGCCGCCACTCCACCGGCGGC
ATGGACGAGCTGTACAAGTAAGTCGACGGCGCGCCGCGGCCGCGAATTCGATATCATAATCAACCTCTGG
ATTACAAAATTTGTGAAAGATTGACTGGTATTCTTAACTATGTTGCTCCTTTTACGCTATGTGGATACGC
TGCTTTAATGCCTTTGTATCATGCTATTGCTTCCCGTATGGCTTTCATTTTCTCCTCCTTGTATAAATCC
TGGTTAGTTCTTGCCACGGCGGAACTCATCGCCGCCTGCCTTGCCCGCTGCTGGACAGGGGCTCGGCTGT
TGGGCACTGACAATTCCGTGGCTCGAGAGATCTTCGACTGTGCCTTCTAGTTGCCAGCCATCTGTTGTTT
GCCCCTCCCCCGTGCCTTCCTTGACCCTGGAAGGTGCCACTCCCACTGTCCTTTCCTAATAAAATGAGGA
AATTGCATCGCATTGTCTGAGTAGGTGTCATTCTATTCTGGGGGGTGGGGTGGGGCAGGACAGCAAGGGG
GAGGATTGGGAAGACAATAGCAGGCATGAGATCTCACGTGCGGACCGAGCGGCCGCAGGAACCCCTAGTG
ATGGAGTTGGCCACTCCCTCTCTGCGCGCTCGCTCGCTCACTGAGGCCGGGCGACCAAAGGTCGCCCGAC
GCCCGGGCTTTGCCCGGGCGGCCTCAGTGAGCGAGCGAGCGCGCAGCTGCCTGCAGGGGCGCCTGATGCG
GTATTTTCTCCTTACGCATCTGTGCGGTATTTCACACCGCATA
[95 nt withheld, positions 2564-2658]
T
[46 nt withheld, positions 2660-2705]
C
[141 nt withheld, positions 2707-2847]
CCTTTGACGTTGGAGTCCACGTTCTTT
[37 nt withheld, positions 2875-2911]
ACTCTATCTCGGGCTATTCTTTTGATTTATAAGGGATTTTGCCGATTTCGGTCTATTGGTTAAAAAATGA
GCTGATTTAACAAAAATTTAACGCGAATTTTAACAAAATATTAACGTTTACAATTTTATGGTGCACTCTC
AGTACAATCTGCTCTGATGCCGCATAGTTAAGCCAGCCCCGACACCCGCCAACACCCGCTGACGCGCCCT
GACGGGCTTGTCTGCTCCCGGCATCCGCTTACAGACAAGCTGTGACCGTCTCCGGGAGCTGCATGTGTCA
GAGGTTTTCACCGTCATCACCGAAACGCGCGAGACGAAAGGGCCTCGTGATACGCCTATTTTTATAGGTT
AATGTCATGATAATAATGGTTTCTTAGACGTCAGGTGGCACTTTTCGGGGAAATGTGCGCGGAACCCCTA
TTTGTTTATTTTTCTAAATACATTCAAATATGTATCCGCTCATGAGACAATAACCCTGATAAATGCTTCA
ATAATATTGAAAAAGGAAGAGTATGAGTATTCAACATTTCCGTGTCGCCCTTATTCCCTTTTTTGCGGCA
TTTTGCCTTCCTGTTTTTGCTCACCCAGAAACGCTGGTGAAAGTAAAAGATGCTGAAGATCAGTTGGGTG
CACGAGTGGGTTACATCGAACTGGATCTCAACAGCGGTAAGATCCTTGAGAGTTTTCGCCCCGAAGAACG
TTTTCCAATGATGAGCACTTTTAAAGTTCTGCTATGTGGCGCGGTATTATCCCGTATTGACGCCGGGCAA
GAGCAACTCGGTCGCCGCATACACTATTCTCAGAATGACTTGGTTGAGTACTCACCAGTCACAGAAAAGC
ATCTTACGGATGGCATGACAGTAAGAGAATTATGCAGTGCTGCCATAACCATGAGTGATAACACTGCGGC
CAACTTACTTCTGACAACGATCGGAGGACCGAAGGAGCTAACCGCTTTTTTGCACAACATGGGGGATCAT
GTAACTCGCCTTGATCGTTGGGAACCGGAGCTGAATGAAGCCATACCAAACGACGAGCGTGACACCACGA
TGCCTGTAGCAATGGCAACAACGTTGCGCAAACTATTAACTGGCGAACTACTTACTCTAGCTTCCCGGCA
ACAATTAATAGACTGGATGGAGGCGGATAAAGTTGCAGGACCACTTCTGCGCTCGGCCCTTCCGGCTGGC
TGGTTTATTGCTGATAAATCTGGAGCCGGTGAGCGTGGGTCTCGCGGTATCATTGCAGCACTGGGGCCAG
ATGGTAAGCCCTCCCGTATCGTAGTTATCTACACGACGGGGAGTCAGGCAACTATGGATGAACGAAATAG
ACAGATCGCTGAGATAGGTGCCTCACTGATTAAGCATTGGTAACTGTCAGACCAAGTTTACTCATATATA
CTTTAGATTGATTTAAAACTTCATTTTTAATTTAAAAGGATCTAGGTGAAGATCCTTTTTGATAATCTCA
TGACCAAAATCCCTTAACGTGAGTTTTCGTTCCACTGAGCGTCAGACCCCGTAGAAAAGATCAAAGGATC
TTCTTGAGATCCTTTTTTTCTGCGCGTAATCTGCTGCTTGCAAACAAAAAAACCACCGCTACCAGCGGTG
GTTTGTTTGCCGGATCAAGAGCTACCAACTCTTTTTCCGAAGGTAACTGGCTTCAGCAGAGCGCAGATAC
CAAATACTGTTCTTCTAGTGTAGCCGTAGTTAGGCCACCACTTCAAGAACTCTGTAGCACCGCCTACATA
CCTCGCTCTGCTAATCCTGTTACCAGTGGCTGCTGCCAGTGGCGATAAGTCGTGTCTTACCGGGTTGGAC
TCAAGACGATAGTTACCGGATAAGGCGCAGCGGTCGGGCTGAACGGGGGGTTCGTGCACACAGCCCAGCT
TGGAGCGAACGACCTACACCGAACTGAGATACCTACAGCGTGAGCTATGAGAAAGCGCCACGCTTCCCGA
AGGGAGAAAGGCGGACAGGTATCCGGTAAGCGGCAGGGTCGGAACAGGAGAGCGCACGAGGGAGCTTCCA
GGGGGAAACGCCTGGTATCTTTATAGTCCTGTCGGGTTTCGCCACCTCTGACTTGAGCGTCGATTTTTGT
GATGCTCGTCAGGGGGGCGGAGCCTATGGAAAAACGCCAGCAACGCGGCCTTTTTACGGTTCCTGGCCTT
TTGCTGGCCTTTTGCTCACATGT
Features (pLannotate 1.2.2; 14 found; start..end, strand, type, name):
     12..39      +  repeat_region  AAV2 ITR (fragment): inverted terminal repeat of adeno-associated virus serotype 2 inverted
     68..95      +  repeat_region  AAV2 ITR (fragment): inverted terminal repeat of adeno-associated virus serotype 2 inverted
   1143..1838    +  CDS            mScarlet: mScarlet is a basic (constitutively fluorescent) red fluorescent protein published in 2016, derived from synthetic construct. It has moderate acid sensitivity.
   1878..2035    +  misc_feature   WPRE (fragment): woodchuck hepatitis virus posttranscriptional regulatory element
   2041..2121    +  misc_feature   WPRE (fragment): woodchuck hepatitis virus posttranscriptional regulatory element
   2138..2249    +  polyA_signal   bGH poly(A) signal: bovine growth hormone polyadenylation signal
   2367..2507    +  repeat_region  AAV2 ITR: inverted terminal repeat of adeno-associated virus serotype 2 inverted
   2512..2563    -  misc_feature   bom (fragment): basis of mobility region from pBR322
   2582..3037    +  rep_origin     f1 ori (sequence partly withheld): f1 bacteriophage origin of replication; arrow indicates direction of (+) strand synthesis
   3038..3087    -  misc_feature   bom (fragment): basis of mobility region from pBR322
   3189..3224    -  CDS            rop (fragment): Rop protein, which maintains plasmids at low copy number; rop
   3319..3423    +  promoter       AmpR promoter: bla
   3424..4284    +  CDS            AmpR: β-lactamase; bla; confers resistance to ampicillin, carbenicillin, and related antibiotics
   4455..5043    +  rep_origin     ori: high-copy-number ColE1/pMB1/pBR322/pUC origin of replication
