[The description below was written by a language model from this plasmid's Addgene catalogue record and pLannotate feature annotations shown in this document.]
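Description:
AiP15385: pAAV-AiE0873m_3xC2-minBG-mScarlet-WPRE3-BGHpA (alias CN5385) is a 5,104-nt AAV transfer plasmid for mammalian expression, built on a pAAV backbone. It is used to package a recombinant AAV genome that labels a defined neuronal population. In bacteria it replicates from a high-copy ColE1/pUC-type origin and is selected with ampicillin through the bla (AmpR) gene and its own promoter. The backbone also carries an f1 phage origin and short remnants of the pBR322 bom and rop regions. The recorded host is a recombination-deficient stable strain, a common choice for limiting rearrangement of the repeat-rich ITRs.

The payload lies between AAV2 inverted terminal repeats, which are the cis elements needed for replication and packaging of the vector genome. The annotation finds the downstream ITR intact but only short fragments of the upstream one, which may reflect the difficulty of sequencing and annotating these hairpin-forming repeats. According to the construct name and stated purpose, expression is controlled by AiE0873m_3xC2, an enhancer sequence designed to target striatal cholinergic interneurons. The name suggests a triplicated core element, and it sits upstream of a minimal beta-globin promoter (minBG). Neither part is annotated in the feature table, but both presumably occupy the unannotated stretch before the coding sequence. They drive mScarlet, a constitutively fluorescent red protein. This is followed by WPRE3, a shortened woodchuck posttranscriptional regulatory element that appears as two WPRE fragments and enhances transcript expression, and then by the bovine growth hormone polyadenylation signal.

The construct belongs to an enhancer-AAV toolbox for accessing striatal cell types. It serves as a fluorescent reporter vector for marking striatal cholinergic interneurons without transgenic lines.
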