Addgene plasmid #230875: AiP15385: pAAV-AiE0873m_3xC2-minBG-mScarlet-WPRE3-BGHpA (Alias: CN5385)
Purpose: AiE0873m_3xC2 is an enhancer sequence, designed to drive AAV-mediated transgene expression in striatal cholinergic interneurons
Depositing lab: Allen Institute for Brain Science & Jonathan Ting. Depositing organization: Allen Institute. Publication: Enhancer AAV toolbox for accessing and perturbing striatal cell types and circuits. Hunker AC, Wirthlin ME, Gill G, Johansen NJ, Hooper M, Omstead V, Vargas S, Lerma MN, Taskin N, Weed N, Laird WD, Bishaw YM, Bendrick JL, Gore BB, Ben-Simon Y, Opitz-Araya X, Martinez RA, Way SW, Thyagarajan B, Otto S, Sanchez REA, Alexander JR, Amaya A, Amster A, Arbuckle J, Ayala A, Baker PM, Barcelli T, Barta S, Bertagnolli D, Bielstein C, Bishwakarma P, Bowlus J, Boyer G, Brouner K, Casian B, Casper T, Chakka AB, Chakrabarty R, Chong P, Clark M, Colbert K, Daniel S, Dawe T, Departee M, DiValentin P, Donadio NP, Dotson NI, Dwivedi D, Egdorf T, Fliss T, Gary A, Goldy J, Grasso C, Groce EL, Gudsnuk K, Han W, Haradon Z, Hastings S, Helback O, Ho WV, Huang C, Johnson T, Jones DL, Juneau Z, Kenney J, Leibly M, Li S, Liang E, Loeffler H, Lusk NA, Madigan Z, Malloy J, Malone J, McCue R, Melchor J, Mich JK, Moosman S, Morin E, Naidoo R, Newman D, Ngo K, Nguyen K, Oster AL, Ouellette B, Oyama AA, Pena N, Pham T, Phillips E, Pom C, Potekhina L, Ransford S, Ray PL, Reding M, Rette DF, Reynoldson C, Rimorin C, Sigler AR, Rocha DB, Ronellenfitch K, Ruiz A, Sawyer L, Sevigny JP, Shapovalova NV, Shepard N, Shulga L, Soliman S, Staats B, Taormina MJ, Tieu M, Wang Y, Wilkes J, Wood T, Zhou T, Williford A, Dee N, Mollenkopf T, Ng L, Esposito L, Kalmbach BE, Yao S, Ariza J, Collman F, Mufti S, Smith K, Waters J, Ersing I, Patrick M, Zeng H, Lein ES, Kojima Y, Horwitz G, Owen SF, Levi BP, Daigle TL, Tasic B, Bakken TE, Ting JT. Neuron. 2025 May 21;113(10):1507-1524.e17. doi: 10.1016/j.neuron.2025.04.035. PubMed 40403704.
Backbone
  Vector backbone: pAAV
  Vector type: Mammalian Expression, AAV
Growth in bacteria
  Bacterial resistance: Ampicillin, 100 μg/mL
  Growth temperature: 30°C
  Growth strain: NEB Stable
  Copy number: Unknown
Gene/Insert
  Gene/Insert name: mScarlet
Terms and licenses: Academic/Nonprofit Terms; Industry Terms: Not Available to Industry
Depositor comments: Please visit https://doi.org/10.1101/2024.09.27.615553 for bioRxiv preprint.
How to cite: AiP15385: pAAV-AiE0873m_3xC2-minBG-mScarlet-WPRE3-BGHpA (Alias: CN5385) was a gift from Allen Institute for Brain Science & Jonathan Ting (Addgene plasmid # 230875 ; http://n2t.net/addgene:230875 ; RRID:Addgene_230875)
